Addgene plasmid #114778: AT5G45780 I3_pECIA14
Purpose: Prey vector AT5G45780 I3_pECIA14 should be used with bait vector AT5G45780 I3_pECIA2.
Depositing lab: Youssef Belkhadir. Depositing organization: Gregor Mendel Institute of Molecular Plant Biology. Publication: An extracellular network of Arabidopsis leucine-rich repeat receptor kinases. Smakowska-Luzan E, Mott GA, Parys K, Stegmann M, Howton TC, Layeghifard M, Neuhold J, Lehner A, Kong J, Grunwald K, Weinberger N, Satbhai SB, Mayer D, Busch W, Madalinski M, Stolt-Bergner P, Provart NJ, Mukhtar MS, Zipfel C, Desveaux D, Guttman DS, Belkhadir Y. Nature. 2018 Jan 18;553(7688):342-346. doi: 10.1038/nature25184. Epub 2018 Jan 10. PubMed 29320478.
Backbone
  Vector backbone: pECIA14
  Backbone manufacturer: Chris Garcia (Addgene plasmid # 47051)
  Vector type: Insect Expression
Growth in bacteria
  Bacterial resistance: Ampicillin, 100 μg/mL
  Growth temperature: 37°C
  Growth strain: DH5alpha
  Copy number: High Copy
Gene/Insert
  Gene/Insert name: AT5G45780
  Species: A. thaliana (mustard weed)
  Entrez Gene: AT5G45780 (a.k.a. AT5G45780, MRA19.22, MRA19_22)
  Promoter: Metallothionein (Copper-Inducible)
  Cloning method: Ligation Independent Cloning
Terms and licenses: Academic/Nonprofit Terms; Industry Terms: Not Available to Industry
Depositor comments: Plasmid for secreted expression in Drosophila cell culture by induction via CuSO4. Insert is an extracellular domain of indicated LRR-RK, C-terminally tagged with Pentameric rat COMP helix, Alkaline Phosphatase (human, placental), Flag, and hexahistidine tags. Insert Protein Sequence: SPKGVNYEVAALMSVKNKMKDEKEVLSGWDINSVDPCTWNMVGCSSEGFVVSLEMASKGLSGILSTSIGELTHLHTLLLQNNQLTGPIPSELGQLSELETLDLSGNRFSGEIPASLGFLTHLNYLRLSRNLLSGQVPHLVAGLSGLSFLDLSFNNLSGPTPNISAKDYRIVGNAFLCGPASQELCSDATPVRNATGLSEKDNS
How to cite: AT5G45780 I3_pECIA14 was a gift from Youssef Belkhadir (Addgene plasmid # 114778 ; http://n2t.net/addgene:114778 ; RRID:Addgene_114778)
