[The description below was written by a language model from this plasmid's Addgene catalogue record and pLannotate feature annotations shown in this document.]
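Description:
AT5G45780 I3_pECIA14 is an insect-cell expression plasmid built on the pECIA14 backbone and designed for secreted protein production in Drosophila cell culture. It is maintained in E. coli through a high-copy ColE1/pUC-type origin and selected with ampicillin via the β-lactamase (AmpR) gene. The remaining bacterial elements in the feature table (lac promoter and operator, CAP site, and fragments of lacI, lacZα, rop and bom) are remnants of the cloning vector lineage and are not part of the expression cassette.

The payload is driven by the Drosophila metallothionein promoter, which is induced with copper sulfate. Downstream, a Drosophila BiP signal sequence directs the product into the secretory pathway. It is fused to the extracellular domain of the Arabidopsis thaliana leucine-rich repeat receptor kinase encoded by AT5G45780, which was inserted by ligation-independent cloning. The ectodomain is followed at its C-terminus by the pentamerising coiled-coil helix of rat COMP, human placental alkaline phosphatase, a FLAG epitope and, according to the depositor, a hexahistidine tag, which the automated annotation did not pick up. An SV40 polyadenylation signal lies after the cassette, although the table annotates it on the opposite strand.

In this design the COMP helix assembles the ectodomain into pentamers, raising avidity so that weak extracellular interactions can be detected, while alkaline phosphatase provides an enzymatic readout. The construct serves as the "prey" in extracellular interaction assays and is meant to be paired with the corresponding bait vector, AT5G45780 I3_pECIA2. It belongs to a set used to map the interaction network among Arabidopsis LRR receptor kinase ectodomains.
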