Features (pLannotate 1.2.2; 19 found; start..end, strand, type, name):
     23..449     +  promoter       MT promoter: Drosophila metallothionein promoter
    467..520     +  sig_peptide    BiP signal sequence: Drosophila BiP signal sequence
    512..1129    +  CDS            Y5457_ARATH (fragment): Experimental evidence at protein level: Swiss-Prot protein existence level 1. From Arabidopsis thaliana (Mouse-ear cress).
   1166..1345    +  CDS            Comp (fragment): COMP_RAT - Experimental evidence at protein level: Swiss-Prot protein existence level 1. May play a role in the structural integrity of cartilage via its interaction with other extracellular matrix proteins such as the collagens and fibronectin. Can mediate the interaction of chondrocytes with the cartilage extracellular matrix through interaction with cell surface integrin receptors. Could play a role in the pathogenesis of osteoarthritis. Potent suppressor of apoptosis in both primary chondrocytes and transformed cells. Suppresses apoptosis by blocking the activation of caspase-3 and by indu
   1333..2785    +  CDS            SEAP (fragment): secreted alkaline phosphatase from human placenta The natural enzyme has a C-terminal transmembrane sequence that is replaced by a GPI anchor.
   2822..2851    +  CDS            2xFLAG (fragment): two tandem FLAG® epitope tags
   2957..3091    -  polyA_signal   SV40 poly(A) signal: SV40 polyadenylation signal
   3114..3198    -  CDS            large T antigen (fragment): large T antigen from SV40 (simian virus 40)
   3198..3222    +  misc_feature   MCS (fragment): pUC18/19 multiple cloning site
   3259..3275    -  protein_bind   lac operator: The lac repressor binds to the lac operator to inhibit transcription in E. coli. This inhibition can be relieved by adding lactose or isopropyl-β-D-thiogalactopyranoside (IPTG). lac repressor encoded by lacI
   3283..3313    -  promoter       lac promoter: promoter for the E. coli lac operon
   3328..3349    -  protein_bind   CAP binding site: CAP binding activates transcription in the presence of cAMP. E. coli catabolite activator protein
   3362..3454    -  CDS            lacI (fragment): lac repressor; lacI; The lac repressor binds to the lac operator to inhibit transcription in E. coli. This inhibition can be relieved by adding lactose or isopropyl-β-D-thiogalactopyranoside (IPTG).
   3637..4225    -  rep_origin     ori: high-copy-number ColE1/pMB1/pBR322/pUC origin of replication
   4396..5256    -  CDS            AmpR: β-lactamase; bla; confers resistance to ampicillin, carbenicillin, and related antibiotics
   5257..5361    -  promoter       AmpR promoter: bla
   5456..5491    +  CDS            rop (fragment): Rop protein, which maintains plasmids at low copy number; rop
   5593..5692    +  misc_feature   bom (fragment): basis of mobility region from pBR322
   5698..21      -  CDS            lacZα (fragment) (across the origin): LacZα fragment of β-galactosidase; lacZ fragment
>Addgene plasmid #114778 | AT5G45780 I3_pECIA14 | addgene full sequence | sequence record 270225 | Addgene NGS Result
GTAAAACGACGGCCAGTGAATTAATTCGTTGCAGGACAGGATGTGGTGCCCGATGTGACTAGCTCTTTGC
TGCAGGCCGTCCTATCCTCTGGTTCCGATAAGAGACCCAGAACTCCGGCCCCCCACCGCCCACCGCCACC
CCCATACATATGTGGTACGCAAGTAAGAGTGCCTGCGCATGCCCCATGTGCCCCACCAAGAGCTTTGCAT
CCCATACAAGTCCCCAAAGTGGAGAACCGAACCAATTCTTCGCGGGCAGAACAAAAGCTTCTGCACACGT
CTCCACTCGAATTTGGAGCCGGCCGGCGTGTGCAAAAGAGGTGAATCGAACGAAAGACCCGTGTGTAAAG
CCGCGTTTCCAAAATGTATAAAACCGAGAGCATCTGGCCAATGTGCATCAGTTGTGGTCAGCAGCAAAAT
CAAGTGAATCATCTCAGTGCAACTAAAGGGGGGATCCGATCTCAATATGAAGTTATGCATATTACTGGCC
GTCGTGGCCTTTGTTGGCCTCTCGCTCGGGTCTCCCAAGGGTGTTAACTATGAAGTGGCTGCGTTAATGT
CAGTGAAGAACAAGATGAAAGATGAGAAAGAGGTTTTGTCTGGTTGGGATATTAACTCTGTTGATCCTTG
TACTTGGAACATGGTTGGTTGTTCTTCTGAAGGTTTTGTGGTTTCTCTAGAGATGGCTAGTAAAGGATTA
TCAGGGATACTATCTACTAGTATTGGGGAATTAACTCATCTTCATACTTTGTTACTTCAGAATAATCAGT
TAACTGGTCCGATTCCTTCTGAGTTAGGCCAACTCTCTGAGCTTGAAACGCTTGATTTATCGGGGAATCG
GTTTAGTGGTGAAATCCCAGCTTCTTTAGGGTTCTTAACTCACTTAAACTACTTGCGGCTTAGCAGGAAT
CTTTTATCTGGGCAAGTCCCTCACCTCGTCGCTGGCCTCTCAGGTCTTTCTTTCTTGGATCTATCTTTCA
ACAATCTAAGCGGACCAACTCCGAATATATCAGCAAAAGATTACAGGATTGTAGGAAATGCATTTCTTTG
TGGTCCAGCTTCCCAAGAGCTTTGCTCAGATGCTACACCTGTGAGAAATGCGACGGGTTTGTCTGAAAAG
GACAATAGCCTGGAGGTGCTGTTCCAGGGACCAAGCGGCAATCCCGGCGGCGATCTGGCCCCCCAGATGC
TGCGCGAGCTGCAGGAGACCAATGCCGCCCTGCAGGACGTGCGCGAGCTGCTGCGCCACCGCGTGAAGGA
GATCACCTTCCTGAAGAACACCGTGATGGAGTGCGACGCCTGCGGCATGCAGCCCTCTAGAGGCTCCGGC
TCCATCATCCCAGTTGAGGAGGAGAACCCGGACTTCTGGAACCGCGAGGCAGCCGAGGCCCTGGGTGCCG
CCAAGAAGCTGCAGCCTGCACAGACAGCCGCCAAGAACCTCATCATCTTCCTGGGCGATGGGATGGGGGT
GTCTACGGTGACAGCTGCCAGGATCCTAAAAGGGCAGAAGAAGGACAAACTGGGGCCTGAGATACCCCTG
GCCATGGACCGCTTCCCATATGTGGCTCTGTCCAAGACATACAATGTAGACAAACATGTGCCAGACAGTG
GAGCCACAGCCACGGCCTACCTGTGCGGGGTCAAGGGCAACTTCCAGACCATTGGCTTGAGTGCAGCCGC
CCGCTTTAACCAGTGCAACACGACACGCGGCAACGAGGTCATCTCCGTGATGAATCGGGCCAAGAAAGCA
GGGAAGTCAGTGGGAGTGGTAACCACCACACGAGTGCAGCACGCCTCGCCAGCCGGCACCTACGCCCACA
CGGTGAACCGCAACTGGTACTCGGACGCCGACGTGCCTGCCTCGGCCCGCCAGGAGGGGTGCCAGGACAT
CGCTACGCAGCTCATCTCCAACATGGACATTGACGTGATCCTAGGTGGAGGCCGAAAGTACATGTTTCGC
ATGGGAACCCCAGACCCTGAGTACCCAGATGACTACAGCCAAGGTGGGACCAGGCTGGACGGGAAGAATC
TGGTGCAGGAATGGCTGGCGAAGCGCCAGGGTGCCCGGTATGTGTGGAACCGCACTGAGCTCATGCAGGC
TTCCCTGGACCCGTCTGTGACCCATCTCATGGGTCTCTTTGAGCCTGGAGACATGAAATACGAGATCCAC
CGAGACTCCACACTGGACCCCTCCCTGATGGAGATGACAGAGGCTGCCCTGCGCCTGCTGAGCAGGAACC
CCCGCGGCTTCTTCCTCTTCGTGGAGGGTGGTCGCATCGACCATGGTCATCATGAAAGCAGGGCTTACCG
GGCACTGACTGAGACGATCATGTTCGACGACGCCATTGAGAGGGCGGGCCAGCTCACCAGCGAGGAGGAC
ACGCTGAGCCTCGTCACTGCCGACCACTCCCACGTCTTCTCCTTCGGAGGCTACCCCCTGCGAGGGAGCT
CCATCTTCGGGCTGGCCCCTGGCAAGGCCCGGGACAGGAAGGCCTACACGGTCCTCCTATACGGAAACGG
TCCAGGCTATGTGCTCAAGGACGGCGCCCGGCCGGATGTTACCGAGAGCGAGAGCGGGAGCCCCGAGTAT
CGGCAGCAGTCAGCAGTGCCCCTGGACGAAGAGACCCACGCAGGCGAGGACGTGGCGGTGTTCGCGCGCG
GCCCGCAGGCGCACCTGGTTCACGGCGTGCAGGAGCAGACCTTCATAGCGCACGTCATGGCCTTCGCCGC
CTGCCTGGAGCCCTACACCGCCTGCGACCTGGCGCCCCCCGCCGGCACCACCGACGCCGCGCACCCGGGT
TCTAGAGGAAGCACCTCCGGCGATAACGATTACAAGGATGATGATGATAAGGCCAGCGGCACCGGTCATC
ATCACCATCACCATTGAGTTTAAACCCGCTGATCAGCCTCGACTGTGCCTTCTAAGGCCTGAGCTCGCTG
ATCAGCCTCGATCGAGGATCCAGACATGATAAGATACATTGATGAGTTTGGACAAACCACAACTAGAATG
CAGTGAAAAAAATGCTTTATTTGTGAAATTTGTGATGCTATTGCTTTATTTGTAACCATTATAAGCTGCA
ATAAACAAGTTAACAACAACAATTGCATTCATTTTATGTTTCAGGTTCAGGGGGAGGTGTGGGAGGTTTT
TTAAAGCAAGTAAAACCTCTACAAATGTGGTATGGCTGATTATGATCAGTCGACCTGCAGGCATGCAAGC
TTGGCGTAATCATGGTCATAGCTGTTTCCTGTGTGAAATTGTTATCCGCTCACAATTCCACACAACATAC
GAGCCGGAAGCATAAAGTGTAAAGCCTGGGGTGCCTAATGAGTGAGCTAACTCACATTAATTGCGTTGCG
CTCACTGCCCGCTTTCCAGTCGGGAAACCTGTCGTGCCAGCTGCATTAATGAATCGGCCAACGCGCGGGG
AGAGGCGGTTTGCGTATTGGGCGCTCTTCCGCTTCCTCGCTCACTGACTCGCTGCGCTCGGTCGTTCGGC
TGCGGCGAGCGGTATCAGCTCACTCAAAGGCGGTAATACGGTTATCCACAGAATCAGGGGATAACGCAGG
AAAGAACATGTGAGCAAAAGGCCAGCAAAAGGCCAGGAACCGTAAAAAGGCCGCGTTGCTGGCGTTTTTC
CATAGGCTCCGCCCCCCTGACGAGCATCACAAAAATCGACGCTCAAGTCAGAGGTGGCGAAACCCGACAG
GACTATAAAGATACCAGGCGTTTCCCCCTGGAAGCTCCCTCGTGCGCTCTCCTGTTCCGACCCTGCCGCT
TACCGGATACCTGTCCGCCTTTCTCCCTTCGGGAAGCGTGGCGCTTTCTCATAGCTCACGCTGTAGGTAT
CTCAGTTCGGTGTAGGTCGTTCGCTCCAAGCTGGGCTGTGTGCACGAACCCCCCGTTCAGCCCGACCGCT
GCGCCTTATCCGGTAACTATCGTCTTGAGTCCAACCCGGTAAGACACGACTTATCGCCACTGGCAGCAGC
CACTGGTAACAGGATTAGCAGAGCGAGGTATGTAGGCGGTGCTACAGAGTTCTTGAAGTGGTGGCCTAAC
TACGGCTACACTAGAAGAACAGTATTTGGTATCTGCGCTCTGCTGAAGCCAGTTACCTTCGGAAAAAGAG
TTGGTAGCTCTTGATCCGGCAAACAAACCACCGCTGGTAGCGGTGGTTTTTTTGTTTGCAAGCAGCAGAT
TACGCGCAGAAAAAAAGGATCTCAAGAAGATCCTTTGATCTTTTCTACGGGGTCTGACGCTCAGTGGAAC
GAAAACTCACGTTAAGGGATTTTGGTCATGAGATTATCAAAAAGGATCTTCACCTAGATCCTTTTAAATT
AAAAATGAAGTTTTAAATCAATCTAAAGTATATATGAGTAAACTTGGTCTGACAGTTACCAATGCTTAAT
CAGTGAGGCACCTATCTCAGCGATCTGTCTATTTCGTTCATCCATAGTTGCCTGACTCCCCGTCGTGTAG
ATAACTACGATACGGGAGGGCTTACCATCTGGCCCCAGTGCTGCAATGATACCGCGAGACCCACGCTCAC
CGGCTCCAGATTTATCAGCAATAAACCAGCCAGCCGGAAGGGCCGAGCGCAGAAGTGGTCCTGCAACTTT
ATCCGCCTCCATCCAGTCTATTAATTGTTGCCGGGAAGCTAGAGTAAGTAGTTCGCCAGTTAATAGTTTG
CGCAACGTTGTTGCCATTGCTACAGGCATCGTGGTGTCACGCTCGTCGTTTGGTATGGCTTCATTCAGCT
CCGGTTCCCAACGATCAAGGCGAGTTACATGATCCCCCATGTTGTGCAAAAAAGCGGTTAGCTCCTTCGG
TCCTCCGATCGTTGTCAGAAGTAAGTTGGCCGCAGTGTTATCACTCATGGTTATGGCAGCACTGCATAAT
TCTCTTACTGTCATGCCATCCGTAAGATGCTTTTCTGTGACTGGTGAGTACTCAACCAAGTCATTCTGAG
AATAGTGTATGCGGCGACCGAGTTGCTCTTGCCCGGCGTCAATACGGGATAATACCGCGCCACATAGCAG
AACTTTAAAAGTGCTCATCATTGGAAAACGTTCTTCGGGGCGAAAACTCTCAAGGATCTTACCGCTGTTG
AGATCCAGTTCGATGTAACCCACTCGTGCACCCAACTGATCTTCAGCATCTTTTACTTTCACCAGCGTTT
CTGGGTGAGCAAAAACAGGAAGGCAAAATGCCGCAAAAAAGGGAATAAGGGCGACACGGAAATGTTGAAT
ACTCATACTCTTCCTTTTTCAATATTATTGAAGCATTTATCAGGGTTATTGTCTCATGAGCGGATACATA
TTTGAATGTATTTAGAAAAATAAACAAATAGGGGTTCCGCGCACATTTCCCCGAAAAGTGCCACCTGACG
TCTAAGAAACCATTATTATCATGACATTAACCTATAAAAATAGGCGTATCACGAGGCCCTTTCGTCTCGC
GCGTTTCGGTGATGACGGTGAAAACCTCTGACACATGCAGCTCCCGGAGACGGTCACAGCTTGTCTGTAA
GCGGATGCCGGGAGCAGACAAGCCCGTCAGGGCGCGTCAGCGGGTGTTGGCGGGTGTCGGGGCTGGCTTA
ACTATGCGGCATCAGAGCAGATTGTACTGAGAGTGCACCATATGCGGTGTGAAATACCGCACAGATGCGT
AAGGAGAAAATACCGCATCAGGCGCCATTCGCCATTCAGGCTGCGCAACTGTTGGGAAGGGCGATCGGTG
CGGGCCTCTTCGCTATTACGCCAGCTGGCGAAAGGGGGATGTGCTGCAAGGCGATTAAGTTGGGTAACGC
CAGGGTTTTCCCAGTCACGACGTT
